>Addgene plasmid #163219 | F4G5A4 | addgene full sequence | sequence record 354431 | Addgene NGS Result
TAATACGACTCACTATAGGGGAATTGTGAGCGGATAACAATTCCCCTCTAGAAATAATTTTGTTTAACTT
TAAGAAGGAGATATACATATGTCTCCTTCAGATCGTATACCCCCGGGAGTGTGGAATGCAATTGATTATG
AGAGATTAGCTCCACAAGCAATGGATGCCGGACGTCACGCATACGTTGCTGGCGGTTGTGGGTGGGACGC
CACAGTTGCAGCTAACCGTGCTGCATTTGCAGGCTGGGCCGTTCTTCCACGACTTTTGCGAGATGTTCGT
GCCGGACACACCAGATTGCAGTTGGCAGGTATGGATTTGCCTCATCCTCTTCTTTTGGCCCCCGTAGCTC
ATCAGCGTCTGGCCCACCCGGATGCTGAAATAGCTACCGCTAGAGCCGCCCAAGCCACTGGTTCTTGCTT
GGTAGCTTCAACTCTGTCTTCCTGTACTCTTGAAGACATAGCTGCAGCTTCTGGTCCAGCAAGATGGTTC
CAGCTGTATTTGCAGCCGGAACGAGAGCACAGTCTGGATCTCCTACGTAGAGCCGAAGCTGCCGGTTACA
GAGCCATTGTCCTAACGTTAGATGCCTCAATTCAGTTGGCCTCTAGGGGCGCTTTGCAGGCCGGTTTTGC
TATGCCTGCTGACTGCGTCAGTGCTAACTTAGCCAGATATCCTCAACCCGCCCCTGCACAGCCAGCAGCT
GGTGAGTCCAGAATTTTCCAAGGTGCCATGAGACATGCACCACGTTGGGATGATCTTCGTTGGCTACTCG
CAAGTACTCGACTGCCCGTCTGGATTAAAGGGGTGCTTCACCCAGAAGATGCCAGAGAGTTACAAGCAGC
TGGGGCTGCCGGTCTAATCGTCTCTAACCACGGCGGTCGTAGCTTGGACGGAGCACCAGCTTCTCTCCGA
ATGCTGCCAGCTCTAAGAACCGCTGTGGGTGCTGGCTATCCACTACTCTTAGACGGTGGTGTCAGATCCG
GCCAGGATGCTTTTAAGGCTCTAGCATTGGGTGCTGATGCTGTGTTGGTTGGACGTCTTCAGGTGTACGC
ACTCGCTGTCGCCGGTGCTTTAGGCGTCGCTCACATGTTGCAGATGTTGGTGGAAGAGCTTCACGCTTGC
ATGGCCCAGGCTGGATGTGCTAGGTTGTCAGATATTACACATGATACCTTAACTCCCTCATGTGCAGCAG
CCTTAGAACACCACCATCACCACCACCACCACCACCACTGAGATCCGGCTGCTAACAAAGCCCGAAAGGA
AGCTGAGTTGGCTGCTGCCACCGCTGAGCAATAACTAGCATAACCCCTTGGGGCCTCTAAACGGGTCTTG
AGGGGTTTTTTGCTGAAAGGAGGAACTATATCCGGATTGGCGAATGGG
[124 nt withheld, positions 1379-1502]
C
[91 nt withheld, positions 1504-1594]
A
[49 nt withheld, positions 1596-1644]
CCTTTGACGTTGGAGTCCACGTTCTTT
[37 nt withheld, positions 1672-1708]
ACCCTATCTCGGTCTATTCTTTTGATTTATAAGGGATTTTGCCGATTTCGGCCTATTGGTTAAAAAATGA
GCTGATTTAACAAAAATTTAACGCGAATTTTAACAAAATATTAACGCTTACAATTTAGGTGGCACTTTTC
GGGGAAATGTGCGCGGAACCCCTATTTGTTTATTTTTCTAAATACATTCAAATATGTATCCGCTCATGAG
ACAATAACCCTGATAAATGCTTCAATAATATTGAAAAAGGAAGAGTATGAGTATTCAACATTTCCGTGTC
GCCCTTATTCCCTTTTTTGCGGCATTTTGCCTTCCTGTTTTTGCTCACCCAGAAACGCTGGTGAAAGTAA
AAGATGCTGAAGATCAGTTGGGTGCACGAGTGGGTTACATCGAACTGGATCTCAACAGCGGTAAGATCCT
TGAGAGTTTTCGCCCCGAAGAACGTTTTCCAATGATGAGCACTTTTAAAGTTCTGCTATGTGGCGCGGTA
TTATCCCGTATTGACGCCGGGCAAGAGCAACTCGGTCGCCGCATACACTATTCTCAGAATGACTTGGTTG
AGTACTCACCAGTCACAGAAAAGCATCTTACGGATGGCATGACAGTAAGAGAATTATGCAGTGCTGCCAT
AACCATGAGTGATAACACTGCGGCCAACTTACTTCTGACAACGATCGGAGGACCGAAGGAGCTAACCGCT
TTTTTGCACAACATGGGGGATCATGTAACTCGCCTTGATCGTTGGGAACCGGAGCTGAATGAAGCCATAC
CAAACGACGAGCGTGACACCACGATGCCTGCAGCAATGGCAACAACGTTGCGCAAACTATTAACTGGCGA
ACTACTTACTCTAGCTTCCCGGCAACAATTAATAGACTGGATGGAGGCGGATAAAGTTGCAGGACCACTT
CTGCGCTCGGCCCTTCCGGCTGGCTGGTTTATTGCTGATAAATCTGGAGCCGGTGAGCGTGGGTCTCGCG
GTATCATTGCAGCACTGGGGCCAGATGGTAAGCCCTCCCGTATCGTAGTTATCTACACGACGGGGAGTCA
GGCAACTATGGATGAACGAAATAGACAGATCGCTGAGATAGGTGCCTCACTGATTAAGCATTGGTAACTG
TCAGACCAAGTTTACTCATATATACTTTAGATTGATTTAAAACTTCATTTTTAATTTAAAAGGATCTAGG
TGAAGATCCTTTTTGATAATCTCATGACCAAAATCCCTTAACGTGAGTTTTCGTTCCACTGAGCGTCAGA
CCCCGTAGAAAAGATCAAAGGATCTTCTTGAGATCCTTTTTTTCTGCGCGTAATCTGCTGCTTGCAAACA
AAAAAACCACCGCTACCAGCGGTGGTTTGTTTGCCGGATCAAGAGCTACCAACTCTTTTTCCGAAGGTAA
CTGGCTTCAGCAGAGCGCAGATACCAAATACTGTCCTTCTAGTGTAGCCGTAGTTAGGCCACCACTTCAA
GAACTCTGTAGCACCGCCTACATACCTCGCTCTGCTAATCCTGTTACCAGTGGCTGCTGCCAGTGGCGAT
AAGTCGTGTCTTACCGGGTTGGACTCAAGACGATAGTTACCGGATAAGGCGCAGCGGTCGGGCTGAACGG
GGGGTTCGTGCACACAGCCCAGCTTGGAGCGAACGACCTACACCGAACTGAGATACCTACAGCGTGAGCT
ATGAGAAAGCGCCACGCTTCCCGAAGGGAGAAAGGCGGACAGGTATCCGGTAAGCGGCAGGGTCGGAACA
GGAGAGCGCACGAGGGAGCTTCCAGGGGGAAACGCCTGGTATCTTTATAGTCCTGTCGGGTTTCGCCACC
TCTGACTTGAGCGTCGATTTTTGTGATGCTCGTCAGGGGGGCGGAGCCTATGGAAAAACGCCAGCAACGC
GGCCTTTTTACGGTTCCTGGCCTTTTGCTGGCCTTTTGCTCACATGTTCTTTCCTGCGTTATCCCCTGAT
TCTGTGGATAACCGTATTACCGCCTTTGAGTGAGCTGATACCGCTCGCCGCAGCCGAACGACCGAGCGCA
GCGAGTCAGTGAGCGAGGAAGCGGAAGAGCGCCTGATGCGGTATTTTCTCCTTACGCATCTGTGCGGTAT
TTCACACCGCAATGGTGCACTCTCAGTACAATCTGCTCTGATGCCGCATAGTTAAGCCAGTATACACTCC
GCTATCGCTACGTGACTGGGTCATGGCTGCGCCCCGACACCCGCCAACACCCGCTGACGCGCCCTGACGG
GCTTGTCTGCTCCCGGCATCCGCTTACAGACAAGCTGTGACCGTCTCCGGGAGCTGCATGTGTCAGAGGT
TTTCACCGTCATCACCGAAACGCGCGAGGCAGCTGCGGTAAAGCTCATCAGCGTGGTCGTGAAGCGATTC
ACAGATGTCTGCCTGTTCATCCGCGTCCAGCTCGTTGAGTTTCTCCAGAAGCGTTAATGTCTGGCTTCTG
ATAAAGCGGGCCATGTTAAGGGCGGTTTTTTCCTGTTTGGTCACTGATGCCTCCGTGTAAGGGGGATTTC
TGTTCATGGGGGTAATGATACCGATGAAACGAGAGAGGATGCTCACGATACGGGTTACTGATGATGAACA
TGCCCGGTTACTGGAACGTTGTGAGGGTAAACAACTGGCGGTATGGATGCGGCGGGACCAGAGAAAAATC
ACTCAGGGTCAATGCCAGCGCTTCGTTAATACAGATGTAGGTGTTCCACAGGGTAGCCAGCAGCATCCTG
CGATGCAGATCCGGAACATAATGGTGCAGGGCGCTGACTTCCGCGTTTCCAGACTTTACGAAACACGGAA
ACCGAAGACCATTCATGTTGTTGCTCAGGTCGCAGACGTTTTGCAGCAGCAGTCGCTTCACGTTCGCTCG
CGTATCGGTGATTCATTCTGCTAACCAGTAAGGCAACCCCGCCAGCCTAGCCGGGTCCTCAACGACAGGA
GCACGATCATGCGCACCCGTGGGGCCGCCATGCCGGCGATAATGGCCTGCTTCTCGCCGAAACGTTTGGT
GGCGGGACCAGTGACGAAGGCTTGAGCGAGGGCGTGCAAGATTCCGAATACCGCAAGCGACAGGCCGATC
ATCGTCGCGCTCCAGCGAAAGCGGTCCTCGCCGAAAATGACCCAGAGCGCTGCCGGCACCTGTCCTACGA
GTTGCATGATAAAGAAGACAGTCATAAGTGCGGCGACGATAGTCATGCCCCGCGCCCACCGGAAGGAGCT
GACTGGGTTGAAGGCTCTCAAGGGCATCGGTCGAGATCCCGGTGCCTAATGAGTGAGCTAACTTACATTA
ATTGCGTTGCGCTCACTGCCCGCTTTCCAGTCGGGAAACCTGTCGTGCCAGCTGCATTAATGAATCGGCC
AACGCGCGGGGAGAGGCGGTTTGCGTATTGGGCGCCAGGGTGGTTTTTCTTTTCACCAGTGAGACGGGCA
ACAGCTGATTGCCCTTCACCGCCTGGCCCTGAGAGAGTTGCAGCAAGCGGTCCACGCTGGTTTGCCCCAG
CAGGCGAAAATCCTGTTTGATGGTGGTTAACGGCGGGATATAACATGAGCTGTCTTCGGTATCATCGTAT
CCCACTACCGAGATATCCGCACCAACGCGCAGCCCGGACTCGGTAATGGCGCGCATTGCGCCCAGCGCCA
TCTGATCGTTGGCAACCAGCATCGCAGTGGGAACGATGCCCTCATTCAGCATTTGCATGGTTTGTTGAAA
ACCGGACATGGCACTCCAGTCGCCTTCCCGTTCCGCTATCGGCTGAATTTGATTGCGAGTGAGATATTTA
TGCCAGCCAGCCAGACGCAGACGCGCCGAGACAGAACTTAATGGGCCCGCTAACAGCGCGATTTGCTGGT
GACCCAATGCGACCAGATGCTCCACGCCCAGTCGCGTACCGTCTTCATGGGAGAAAATAATACTGTTGAT
GGGTGTCTGGTCAGAGACATCAAGAAATAACGCCGGAACATTAGTGCAGGCAGCTTCCACAGCAATGGCA
TCCTGGTCATCCAGCGGATAGTTAATGATCAGCCCACTGACGCGTTGCGCGAGAAGATTGTGCACCGCCG
CTTTACAGGCTTCGACGCCGCTTCGTTCTACCATCGACACCACCACGCTGGCACCCAGTTGATCGGCGCG
AGATTTAATCGCCGCGACAATTTGCGACGGCGCGTGCAGGGCCAGACTGGAGGTGGCAACGCCAATCAGC
AACGACTGTTTGCCCGCCAGTTGTTGTGCCACGCGGTTGGGAATGTAATTCAGCTCCGCCATCGCCGCTT
CCACTTTTTCCCGCGTTTTCGCAGAAACGTGGCTGGCCTGGTTCACCACGCGGGAAACGGTCTGATAAGA
GACACCGGCATACTCTGCGACATCGTATAACGTTACTGGTTTCACATTCACCACCCTGAATTGACTCTCT
TCCGGGCGCTATCATGCCATACCGCGAAAGGTTTTGCGCCATTCGATGGTGTCCGGGATCTCGACGCTCT
CCCTTATGCGACTCCTGCATTAGGAAGCAGCCCAGTAGTAGGTTGAGGCCGTTGAGCACCGCCGCCGCAA
GGAATGGTGCATGCAAGGAGATGGCGCCCAACAGTCCCCCGGCCACGGGGCCTGCCACCATACCCACGCC
GAAACAAGCGCTCATGAGCCCGAAGTGGCGAGCCCGATCTTCCCCATCGGTGATGTCGGCGATATAGGCG
CCAGCAACCGCACCTGTGGCGCCGGTGATGCCGGCCACGATGCGTCCGGCGTAGAGGATCGAGATCTCGA
TCCCGCGAAAT
Features (pLannotate 1.2.2; 18 found; start..end, strand, type, name):
      1..19      +  promoter       T7 promoter: promoter for bacteriophage T7 RNA polymerase
     20..44      +  protein_bind   lac operator: The lac repressor binds to the lac operator to inhibit transcription in E. coli. This inhibition can be relieved by adding lactose or isopropyl-β-D-thiogalactopyranoside (IPTG). lac repressor encoded by lacI
     59..81      +  RBS            RBS: efficient ribosome binding site from bacteriophage T7 gene 10 (Olins and Rangwala, 1989)
   1199..1225    +  CDS            9xHis: 9xHis affinity tag
   1238..1287    +  CDS            SET1 (fragment): solubility-enhancement tag derived from T7 phage gene 10B
   1295..1342    +  terminator     T7 terminator: transcription terminator for bacteriophage T7 RNA polymerase
   1379..1807    +  rep_origin     f1 ori (sequence partly withheld): f1 bacteriophage origin of replication; arrow indicates direction of (+) strand synthesis
   1860..1964    +  promoter       AmpR promoter: bla
   1965..2825    +  CDS            AmpR: β-lactamase; bla; confers resistance to ampicillin, carbenicillin, and related antibiotics
   2996..3584    +  rep_origin     ori: high-copy-number ColE1/pMB1/pBR322/pUC origin of replication
   3770..3909    -  misc_feature   bom: basis of mobility region from pBR322
   4011..4202    -  CDS            rop: Rop protein, which maintains plasmids at low copy number; rop
   4219..4599    +  CDS            YPB1_ECOLX: Protein predicted: Swiss-Prot protein existence level 4. From Escherichia coli.
   4671..4962    -  CDS            TcR (fragment): tetracycline efflux protein; tet; confers resistance to tetracycline
   4977..4998    -  protein_bind   CAP binding site: CAP binding activates transcription in the presence of cAMP. E. coli catabolite activator protein
   5011..6093    -  CDS            lacI: lac repressor; lacI; The lac repressor binds to the lac operator to inhibit transcription in E. coli. This inhibition can be relieved by adding lactose or isopropyl-β-D-thiogalactopyranoside (IPTG).
   6094..6171    -  promoter       lacI promoter: lacI
   6179..6458    -  CDS            TcR (fragment): tetracycline efflux protein; tet; confers resistance to tetracycline
