[The description below was written by a language model from this plasmid's Addgene catalogue record and pLannotate feature annotations shown in this document.]
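Description:
F4G5A4 is a bacterial expression plasmid built on the pET21a(+) backbone for inducible production in E. coli of the protein with UniProt identifier F4G5A4. This protein comes from Alicycliphilus denitrificans and is annotated as an S-2-hydroxyacid oxidase. The sequenced plasmid is 6,479 nt and is selected with ampicillin through the β-lactamase (AmpR) gene and its own promoter. It replicates from a ColE1/pMB1-type origin, and the pBR322-derived bom site and rop gene are also present. The catalogue lists it as high copy, although rop normally moderates copy number. An f1 origin allows single-stranded DNA production. Short tetracycline-resistance fragments are detected as non-functional remnants of the pBR322 lineage.

The expression cassette begins with a T7 promoter followed directly by a lac operator and the phage T7 gene 10 ribosome binding site. A plasmid-borne lacI gene, driven by its own promoter, supplies the repressor. Transcription therefore needs T7 RNA polymerase from the host strain and is released by IPTG or lactose. The coding region itself is not annotated in the feature table, but it would sit in the gap between the RBS and the downstream histidine tag. The cassette ends at the T7 terminator. The catalogue lists an N-terminal T7 tag and a C-terminal 10xHis tag. The annotation software reports a 9xHis match for the His tag and does not detect the T7 tag. It also flags a short fragment resembling a T7 gene 10B solubility tag just before the terminator.

The His tag supports affinity purification. The plasmid comes from a study that experimentally tested enzyme functional annotations in the EC 1.1.3.15 class.
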