Addgene plasmid #163219: F4G5A4
Purpose: Inducible expression of UniProt identifier F4G5A4
Depositing lab: Martin Engqvist. Depositing organization: Chalmers University of Technology. Publication: Experimental and computational investigation of enzyme functional annotations uncovers misannotation in the EC 1.1.3.15 enzyme class. Rembeza E, Engqvist MKM. PLoS Comput Biol. 2021 Sep 23;17(9):e1009446. doi: 10.1371/journal.pcbi.1009446. eCollection 2021 Sep. PubMed 34555022.
Backbone
  Vector backbone: pET21a(+)
  Vector type: Bacterial Expression
Growth in bacteria
  Bacterial resistance: Ampicillin, 100 μg/mL
  Growth temperature: 37°C
  Growth strain: DH5alpha
  Copy number: High Copy
Gene/Insert
  Gene/Insert name: F4G5A4 (alt name: S-2-hydroxyacid oxidase)
  Species: Alicycliphilus denitrificans
  Promoter: T7
  Tag / fusion protein: T7 (N terminal on backbone); 10xHis (C terminal on backbone)
  Cloning method: Unknown
  Sequencing primers: 5′ T7; 3′ T7-term
Terms and licenses: Academic/Nonprofit Terms; Industry Terms: Not Available to Industry
Depositor comments: Insert name is a UniProt identifier
How to cite: F4G5A4 was a gift from Martin Engqvist (Addgene plasmid # 163219 ; http://n2t.net/addgene:163219 ; RRID:Addgene_163219)
