>Addgene plasmid #163219 | F4G5A4 | depositor partial sequence | sequence record 316312 | insert gene sequence
ATGTCTCCTTCAGATCGTATACCCCCGGGAGTGTGGAATGCAATTGATTATGAGAGATTAGCTCCACAAG
CAATGGATGCCGGACGTCACGCATACGTTGCTGGCGGTTGTGGGTGGGACGCCACAGTTGCAGCTAACCG
TGCTGCATTTGCAGGCTGGGCCGTTCTTCCACGACTTTTGCGAGATGTTCGTGCCGGACACACCAGATTG
CAGTTGGCAGGTATGGATTTGCCTCATCCTCTTCTTTTGGCCCCCGTAGCTCATCAGCGTCTGGCCCACC
CGGATGCTGAAATAGCTACCGCTAGAGCCGCCCAAGCCACTGGTTCTTGCTTGGTAGCTTCAACTCTGTC
TTCCTGTACTCTTGAAGACATAGCTGCAGCTTCTGGTCCAGCAAGATGGTTCCAGCTGTATTTGCAGCCG
GAACGAGAGCACAGTCTGGATCTCCTACGTAGAGCCGAAGCTGCCGGTTACAGAGCCATTGTCCTAACGT
TAGATGCCTCAATTCAGTTGGCCTCTAGGGGCGCTTTGCAGGCCGGTTTTGCTATGCCTGCTGACTGCGT
CAGTGCTAACTTAGCCAGATATCCTCAACCCGCCCCTGCACAGCCAGCAGCTGGTGAGTCCAGAATTTTC
CAAGGTGCCATGAGACATGCACCACGTTGGGATGATCTTCGTTGGCTACTCGCAAGTACTCGACTGCCCG
TCTGGATTAAAGGGGTGCTTCACCCAGAAGATGCCAGAGAGTTACAAGCAGCTGGGGCTGCCGGTCTAAT
CGTCTCTAACCACGGCGGTCGTAGCTTGGACGGAGCACCAGCTTCTCTCCGAATGCTGCCAGCTCTAAGA
ACCGCTGTGGGTGCTGGCTATCCACTACTCTTAGACGGTGGTGTCAGATCCGGCCAGGATGCTTTTAAGG
CTCTAGCATTGGGTGCTGATGCTGTGTTGGTTGGACGTCTTCAGGTGTACGCACTCGCTGTCGCCGGTGC
TTTAGGCGTCGCTCACATGTTGCAGATGTTGGTGGAAGAGCTTCACGCTTGCATGGCCCAGGCTGGATGT
GCTAGGTTGTCAGATATTACACATGATACCTTAACTCCCTCATGTGCAGCAGCCTTAGAACACCACCATC
AC
